Addgene plasmid #54422: LI B-C GFP
Depositing lab: Martin Parniske. Depositing organization: Ludwig-Maximilians-Universitaet Muenchen (LMU). Publication: A modular plasmid assembly kit for multigene expression, gene silencing and silencing rescue in plants. Binder A, Lambert J, Morbitzer R, Popp C, Ott T, Lahaye T, Parniske M. PLoS One. 2014 Feb 13;9(2):e88218. doi: 10.1371/journal.pone.0088218. eCollection 2014. PubMed 24551083.
Backbone
  Vector backbone: pUC57(Gent)
  Backbone manufacturer: Parniske lab
  Vector type: cloning vector
Growth in bacteria
  Bacterial resistance: Gentamicin, 10 μg/mL
  Growth temperature: 37°C
  Growth strain: DH5alpha
  Copy number: High Copy
Gene/Insert
  Gene/Insert name: sGFP + 16 aa GS linker
  Species: Synthetic
  Cloning method: Unknown
  Sequencing primers: 5′ M13-F20; 3′ M13Rev
Terms and licenses: Academic/Nonprofit Terms; Industry Terms: Not Available to Industry
How to cite: LI B-C GFP was a gift from Martin Parniske (Addgene plasmid # 54422 ; http://n2t.net/addgene:54422 ; RRID:Addgene_54422)
