[The description below was written by a language model from this plasmid's Addgene catalogue record and pLannotate feature annotations shown in this document.]
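Description:
LI B-C GFP is a level I (LI) module plasmid from a modular assembly kit for building plant constructs for multigene expression, gene silencing and silencing rescue. It is a small (about 3.3 kb) bacterial cloning vector built on pUC57(Gent), a gentamicin-resistant derivative of pUC57. It replicates in E. coli from a high-copy ColE1/pUC-type origin. Selection relies on the aacC1 gentamicin acetyltransferase gene, which lies downstream of a class 1 integron Pc promoter. The short rop, bom and lacI fragments in the annotation are backbone remnants rather than functional elements.

The payload is a synthetic sGFP coding sequence joined to a 16-amino-acid glycine-serine linker. The annotation software labels the roughly 720 bp fluorescent protein ORF as yEGFP, a closest-match call to a related GFP variant, whereas the catalogue entry names it sGFP. The linker itself is not annotated separately, so the feature table does not show on which side of GFP it sits. The insert occupies the pUC multiple cloning region, interrupting the lacZα fragment, and lies opposite in orientation to the flanking lac promoter/operator and CAP binding site. M13 forward and reverse primer sites allow it to be sequenced.

No plant promoter or terminator is present, so the plasmid is not an expression construct on its own. It serves as a donor part: the "B-C" designation presumably refers to the position the module takes in the kit's ordered assembly. There, the flexible linker would let GFP be fused in frame to a neighbouring coding module as a fluorescent tag. The record does not state the cloning method or annotate the flanking assembly sites.
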