Features (pLannotate 1.2.2; 11 found; start..end, strand, type, name):
     14..49      +  CDS            rop (fragment): Rop protein, which maintains plasmids at low copy number; rop
    151..250     +  misc_feature   bom (fragment): basis of mobility region from pBR322
    256..413     -  CDS            lacZα (fragment): LacZα fragment of β-galactosidase; lacZ fragment
    495..1211    +  CDS            yEGFP: yEGFP is a fluorescent protein published in 1997.
   1325..1341    -  protein_bind   lac operator: The lac repressor binds to the lac operator to inhibit transcription in E. coli. This inhibition can be relieved by adding lactose or isopropyl-β-D-thiogalactopyranoside (IPTG). lac repressor encoded by lacI
   1349..1379    -  promoter       lac promoter: promoter for the E. coli lac operon
   1394..1415    -  protein_bind   CAP binding site: CAP binding activates transcription in the presence of cAMP. E. coli catabolite activator protein
   1428..1520    -  CDS            lacI (fragment): lac repressor; lacI; The lac repressor binds to the lac operator to inhibit transcription in E. coli. This inhibition can be relieved by adding lactose or isopropyl-β-D-thiogalactopyranoside (IPTG).
   1703..2291    -  rep_origin     ori: high-copy-number ColE1/pMB1/pBR322/pUC origin of replication
   2406..2434    +  promoter       Pc promoter: intI1 (promoter lies within the coding sequence); class 1 integron promoter
   2623..3153    +  CDS            aacC1: AACC1_PSEAI - Experimental evidence at protein level: Swiss-Prot protein existence level 1. Responsible for gentamicin resistance and has a limited substrate range. From Pseudomonas aeruginosa.
>Addgene plasmid #54422 | LI B-C GFP | depositor full sequence | sequence record 84642 | Full Sequence
GAGGCCCTTTTGTCTCGCGCGTTTCGGTGATGACGGTGAAAACCTCTGACACATGCAGCTCCCGGAGAAG
GTCACAGCTTGTCTGTAAGCGGATGCCGGGAGCAGACAAGCCCGTCAGGGCGCGTCAGCGGGTGTTGGCG
GGTGTCGGGGCTGGCTTAACTATGCGGCATCAGAGCAGATTGTACTGAGAGTGCACCATATGCGGTGTGA
AATACCGCACAGATGCGTAAGGAGAAAATACCGCATCAGGCGCCATTCGCCATTCAGGCTGCGCAACTGT
TGGGAAGGGCGATCGGTGCGGGCCTCTTCGCTATTACGCCAGCTGGCGAAAGGGGGATGTGCTGCAAGGC
GATTAAGTTGGGTAACGCCAGGGTTTTCCCAGTCACGACGTTGTAAAACGACGGCCAGTGAATTCGAGCT
CGGTACCTCGCGAATGCATCTAGATATCGGATCCCGGGCCCGTCGACTGCAGAGGTACGGGTCTCATCTG
AACAATGGTGAGCAAGGGCGAGGAGCTGTTCACCGGGGTGGTGCCCATCCTGGTCGAGCTGGACGGCGAC
GTAAACGGCCACAAGTTCAGCGTGTCCGGCGAGGGCGAGGGCGATGCCACCTACGGCAAGCTGACCCTGA
AGTTCATCTGCACCACCGGCAAGCTGCCCGTGCCCTGGCCCACCCTCGTGACCACCTTCACCTACGGCGT
GCAGTGCTTCAGCCGCTACCCCGACCACATGAAGCAGCACGACTTCTTCAAGTCCGCCATGCCCGAAGGC
TACGTCCAGGAGCGCACCATCTTCTTCAAGGACGACGGCAACTACAAGACCCGCGCCGAGGTGAAGTTCG
AGGGCGACACCCTGGTGAACCGCATCGAGCTGAAGGGCATCGACTTCAAGGAGGACGGCAACATCCTGGG
GCACAAGCTGGAGTACAACTACAACAGCCACAACGTCTATATCATGGCCGACAAGCAGAAGAACGGCATC
AAGGTGAACTTCAAGATCCGCCACAACATCGAGGACGGCAGCGTGCAGCTCGCCGACCACTACCAGCAGA
ACACCCCCATCGGCGACGGCCCCGTGCTGCTGCCCGACAACCACTACCTGAGCACCCAGTCCGCCCTGAG
CAAAGACCCCAACGAGAAGCGCGATCACATGGTCCTGCTGGAGTTCGTGACCGCCGCCGGGATCACTCAC
GGCATGGACGAGCTGTACAAGGGTGGAGGAGGTTCTGGAGGCGGTGGAAGTGGTGGCGGAGGTAGCGGCA
CCTGAGACCTCTGCCTGCATGCAAGCTTGGCGTAATCATGGTCATAGCTGTTTCCTGTGTGAAATTGTTA
TCCGCTCACAATTCCACACAACATACGAGCCGGAAGCATAAAGTGTAAAGCCTGGGGTGCCTAATGAGTG
AGCTAACTCACATTAATTGCGTTGCGCTCACTGCCCGCTTTCCAGTCGGGAAACCTGTCGTGCCAGCTGC
ATTAATGAATCGGCCAACGCGCGGGGAGAGGCGGTTTGCGTATTGGGCGCTCTTCCGCTTCCTCGCTCAC
TGACTCGCTGCGCTCGGTCGTTCGGCTGCGGCGAGCGGTATCAGCTCACTCAAAGGCGGTAATACGGTTA
TCCACAGAATCAGGGGATAACGCAGGAAAGAACATGTGAGCAAAAGGCCAGCAAAAGGCCAGGAACCGTA
AAAAGGCCGCGTTGCTGGCGTTTTTCCATAGGCTCCGCCCCCCTGACGAGCATCACAAAAATCGACGCTC
AAGTCAGAGGTGGCGAAACCCGACAGGACTATAAAGATACCAGGCGTTTCCCCCTGGAAGCTCCCTCGTG
CGCTCTCCTGTTCCGACCCTGCCGCTTACCGGATACCTGTCCGCCTTTCTCCCTTCGGGAAGCGTGGCGC
TTTCTCATAGCTCACGCTGTAGGTATCTCAGTTCGGTGTAGGTCGTTCGCTCCAAGCTGGGCTGTGTGCA
CGAACCCCCCGTTCAGCCCGACCGCTGCGCCTTATCCGGTAACTATCGTCTTGAGTCCAACCCGGTAAGA
CACGACTTATCGCCACTGGCAGCAGCCACTGGTAACAGGATTAGCAGAGCGAGGTATGTAGGCGGTGCTA
CAGAGTTCTTGAAGTGGTGGCCTAACTACGGCTACACTAGAAGAACAGTATTTGGTATCTGCGCTCTGCT
GAAGCCAGTTACCTTCGGAAAAAGAGTTGGTAGCTCTTGATCCGGCAAACAAACCACCGCTGGTAGCGGT
GGTTTTTTTGTTTGCAAGCAGCAGATTACGCGCAGAAAAAAAGGATCTCAAGAAGATCCTTTGATCTTTT
CTACGGGGTCTGACGCTCAGTGGAACGAAAACTCACGTTAAGGGATTTTGGTCATGAGGCGCACACCGTG
GAAACGGATGAAGGCACGAACCCAGTTGACATAAGCCTGTTCGGTTCGTAAACTGTAATGCAAGTAGCGT
ATGCGCTCACGCAACTGGTCCAGAACCTTGACCGAACGCAGCGGTGGTAACGGCGCAGTGGCGGTTTTCA
TGGCTTGTTATGACTGTTTTTTTGTACAGTCTATGCCTCGGGCATCCAAGCAGCAAGCGCGTTACGCCGT
GGGTCGATGTTTGATGTTATGGAGCAGCAACGATGTTACGCAGCAGCAACGATGTTACGCAGCAGGGCAG
TCGCCCTAAAACAAAGTTAGGTGGCTCAAGTATGGGCATCATTCGCACATGTAGGCTCGGCCCTGACCAA
GTCAAATCCATGCGGGCTGCTCTTGATCTTTTCGGTCGTGAGTTCGGCGACGTAGCCACCTACTCCCAAC
ATCAGCCGGACTCCGATTACCTCGGGAACTTGCTCCGTAGTAAGACATTCATCGCGCTTGCTGCCTTCGA
CCAAGAAGCGGTTGTTGGCGCTCTCGCGGCTTACGTTCTGCCCAGGTTTGAGCAGCCGCGTAGTGAGATC
TATATCTATGATCTCGCAGTCTCCGGCGAGCACCGGAGGCAGGGCATTGCCACCGCGCTCATCAATCTCC
TCAAGCATGAGGCCAACGCGCTTGGTGCTTATGTGATCTACGTGCAAGCAGATTACGGTGACGATCCCGC
AGTGGCTCTCTATACAAAGTTGGGCATACGGGAAGAAGTGATGCACTTTGATATCGACCCAAGTACCGCC
ACCTAACAATTCGTTCAAGCCGAGATCGGCTTCCCGGCCGCGGAGTTGTTCGGTAAATTGTCACAACGCC
GCTCATGACATTAACCTATAAAAATAGGCGTATCAC
