>Addgene plasmid #54422 | LI B-C GFP | addgene partial sequence | sequence record 87598 | M13pUC-Fwd 5'-CCCAGTCACGACGTTGTAAAACG-3'
AGCTCGGTACCTCGCGAATGCATCTAGATATCGGATCCCGGGCCCGTCGACTGCAGAGGTACGGGTCTCA
TCTGAACAATGGTGAGCAAGGGCGAGGAGCTGTTCACCGGGGTGGTGCCCATCCTGGTCGAGCTGGACGG
CGACGTAAACGGCCACAAGTTCAGCGTGTCCGGCGAGGGCGAGGGCGATGCCACCTACGGCAAGCTGACC
CTGAAGTTCATCTGCACCACCGGCAAGCTGCCCGTGCCCTGGCCCACCCTCGTGACCACCTTCACCTACG
GCGTGCAGTGCTTCAGCCGCTACCCCGACCACATGAAGCAGCACGACTTCTTCAAGTCCGCCATGCCCGA
AGGCTACGTCCAGGAGCGCACCATCTTCTTCAAGGACGACGGCAACTACAAGACCCGCGCCGAGGTGAAG
TTCGAGGGCGACACCCTGGTGAACCGCATCGAGCTGAAGGGCATCGACTTCAAGGAGGACGGCAACATCC
TGGGGCACAAGCTGGAGTACAACTACAACAGCCACAACGTCTATATCATGGCCGACAAGCAGAAGAACGG
CATCAAGGTGAACTTCAAGATCCGCCACAACATCGAGGACGGCAGCGTGCAGCTCGCCGACCACTACCAG
CAGAACACCCCCATCGGCGACGGCCCCGTGCTGCTGCCCGACAACCACTACCTGAGCACCCAGTCCGCCC
TGAGCAAAGACCCCAACGAGAAGCGCGATCACATGGTCCTGCTGGAGTTCGTGACCGCCGCCGGGATCAC
TCACGGCATGGACGAGCTGTACAAGGGTGGAGGAGGTTCTGGAGGCGGTGGAAGTGGTGGCGGAGGTAGC
GGCACCTGAGACCTCTGCCTGCATGCAAGCTTGGCGTAATCATGGTCATAGCTGTTTCCTGTGTGAAATT
GTTATCCGCTCACAATTCCACACAACATACGAGCCGGAAGCATAAAGTGTAAAGCCTGGGGTGCCTAATG
AGTGAGCTAACTCACATTAATTGCGTTGCGCTCACTGCCCGCTTTCCAGTC
