>Addgene plasmid #54422 | LI B-C GFP | addgene partial sequence | sequence record 87601 | M13pUC-Rev 5'-AGCGGATAACAATTTCACACAGG-3'
AGCTTGCATGCAGGCAGAGGTCTCAGGTGCCGCTACCTCCGCCACCACTTCCACCGCCTCCAGAACCTCC
TCCACCCTTGTACAGCTCGTCCATGCCGTGAGTGATCCCGGCGGCGGTCACGAACTCCAGCAGGACCATG
TGATCGCGCTTCTCGTTGGGGTCTTTGCTCAGGGCGGACTGGGTGCTCAGGTAGTGGTTGTCGGGCAGCA
GCACGGGGCCGTCGCCGATGGGGGTGTTCTGCTGGTAGTGGTCGGCGAGCTGCACGCTGCCGTCCTCGAT
GTTGTGGCGGATCTTGAAGTTCACCTTGATGCCGTTCTTCTGCTTGTCGGCCATGATATAGACGTTGTGG
CTGTTGTAGTTGTACTCCAGCTTGTGCCCCAGGATGTTGCCGTCCTCCTTGAAGTCGATGCCCTTCAGCT
CGATGCGGTTCACCAGGGTGTCGCCCTCGAACTTCACCTCGGCGCGGGTCTTGTAGTTGCCGTCGTCCTT
GAAGAAGATGGTGCGCTCCTGGACGTAGCCTTCGGGCATGGCGGACTTGAAGAAGTCGTGCTGCTTCATG
TGGTCGGGGTAGCGGCTGAAGCACTGCACGCCGTAGGTGAAGGTGGTCACGAGGGTGGGCCAGGGCACGG
GCAGCTTGCCGGTGGTGCAGATGAACTTCAGGGTCAGCTTGCCGTAGGTGGCATCGCCCTCGCCCTCGCC
GGACACGCTGAACTTGTGGCCGTTTACGTCGCCGTCCAGCTCGACCAGGATGGGCACCACCCCGGTGAAC
AGCTCCTCGCCCTTGCTCACCATTGTTCAGATGAGACCCGTACCTCTGCAGTCGACGGGCCCGGGATCCG
ATATCTAGATGCATTCGCGAGGTACCGAGCTCGAATTCACTGGCCGTCGTTTTACAACGTCGTGACTGGG
AAAACCCTGGCGTTACCCAACTTAATCGCCTTGCAGCACATCCCCCTTTCGCCAGCTGGCGTAATAGCGA
AGAGGCCCGCACCGA
